Addgene plasmid #227904: pML319_SEC31A-N-term_XTEN80-mEGFP-3xHA_pTMPLT
Purpose: Homology repair template for genome engineering. Organelle endogenous marker expressing GFP and epitope tags for mass spectrometry.
Depositing lab: Manuel Leonetti. Publication: Global organelle profiling reveals subcellular localization and remodeling at proteome scale. Hein MY, Peng D, Todorova V, McCarthy F, Kim K, Liu C, Savy L, Januel C, Baltazar-Nunez R, Sekhar M, Vaid S, Bax S, Vangipuram M, Burgess J, Njoya L, Wang E, Ivanov IE, Byrum JR, Pradeep S, Gonzalez CG, Aniseia Y, Creery JS, McMorrow AH, Sunshine S, Yeung-Levy S, DeFelice BC, Mehta SB, Itzhak DN, Elias JE, Leonetti MD. Cell. 2024 Dec 26:S0092-8674(24)01344-8. doi: 10.1016/j.cell.2024.11.028. PubMed 39742809.
Backbone
  Vector backbone: pTwist Amp High Copy
  Backbone manufacturer: Twist Biosciences
  Vector type: CRISPR
Growth in bacteria
  Bacterial resistance: Ampicillin, 100 μg/mL
  Growth temperature: 37°C
  Growth strain: DH5alpha
  Copy number: High Copy
Gene/Insert
  Gene/Insert name: SEC31A homology arms with XTEN80-mEGFP-3xHA for insertion at N terminus
  Species: H. sapiens (human)
  Cloning method: Golden Gate
Terms and licenses: Academic/Nonprofit Terms; Industry Terms: Not Available to Industry
How to cite: pML319_SEC31A-N-term_XTEN80-mEGFP-3xHA_pTMPLT was a gift from Manuel Leonetti (Addgene plasmid # 227904 ; http://n2t.net/addgene:227904 ; RRID:Addgene_227904)
