[The description below was written by a language model from this plasmid's Addgene catalogue record and pLannotate feature annotations shown in this document.]
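Description:
pML319_SEC31A-N-term_XTEN80-mEGFP-3xHA_pTMPLT is a CRISPR homology-directed repair donor plasmid built by Golden Gate assembly in the pTwist Amp High Copy backbone. It is a small bacterial cloning vector of about 4 kb that carries a high-copy ColE1/pUC-type origin of replication and a β-lactamase gene with its own bla promoter, so it is propagated in E. coli under ampicillin selection. The annotation also picks up a short lacZα remnant and an attB1-like site, which appear to be backbone remnants rather than functional parts of the design. No mammalian promoter, polyadenylation signal or eukaryotic selection marker is annotated. That fits a template meant to be copied into the genome rather than expressed from the plasmid.

The insert consists of human SEC31A homology arms flanking a tag cassette intended for in-frame insertion at the N terminus of the endogenous gene. By name, the cassette contains three parts: monomeric EGFP, a 3xHA epitope tag and an XTEN80 segment, XTEN being an unstructured flexible linker type. The feature table identifies the full mEGFP coding sequence, with a partial 3xHA match just upstream of it. It does not annotate the XTEN80 linker or the homology arms. A short match to NANOGNB lies near the cassette and is probably a spurious hit. The guide RNA and Cas9 needed to cut the locus are not part of this plasmid. After integration, SEC31A is expressed as a tagged fusion under its native regulation and serves as an endogenous organelle marker. The GFP allows the protein to be imaged, and the tags support affinity capture for mass-spectrometry-based organelle profiling.
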