Features (pLannotate 1.2.2; 8 found; start..end, strand, type, name):
    116..220     -  promoter       AmpR promoter: bla
    307..350     -  CDS            lacZα (fragment): LacZα fragment of β-galactosidase; lacZ fragment
    440..529     -  CDS            NANOGNB (fragment): NANGN_HUMAN - Experimental evidence at transcript level: Swiss-Prot protein existence level 2. From Homo sapiens (Human).
    769..795     +  CDS            3xHA (fragment): three tandem HA epitope tags
    835..1548    +  CDS            mEGFP: mEGFP is a basic (constitutively fluorescent) green fluorescent protein published in 2002, derived from Aequorea victoria. It has moderate acid sensitivity.
   2419..3007    -  rep_origin     ori: high-copy-number ColE1/pMB1/pBR322/pUC origin of replication
   3124..3148    -  protein_bind   attB1: mutant version of attB; recombination site for the Gateway® BP reaction BP Clonase™
   3248..115     -  CDS            AmpR (across the origin): β-lactamase; bla; confers resistance to ampicillin, carbenicillin, and related antibiotics
>Addgene plasmid #227904 | pML319_SEC31A-N-term_XTEN80-mEGFP-3xHA_pTMPLT | addgene full sequence | sequence record 452481 | Addgene NGS Result
CCAACTGATCTTCAGCATCTTTTACTTTCACCAGCGTTTCTGGGTGAGCAAAAACAGGAAGGCAAAATGC
CGCAAAAAAGGGAATAAGGGCGACACGGAAATGTTGAATACTCATACTCTTCCTTTTTCAATATTATTGA
AGCATTTATCAGGGTTATTGTCTCATGAGCGGATACATATTTGAATGTATTTAGAAAAATAAACAAATAG
GGGTTCCGCGCACATTTCCCCGAAAAGTGCCAGATACCTGAAACAAAACCCATCGTACGGCCAAGGAAGT
CTCCAATAACTGTGATCCACCACAAGCGCCAGGGTTTTCCCAGTCACGACGTTGTAAAACGACGGCCAGT
CATGCATAATCCGCACGCATCTGGAATAAGGAAGTGCCATTCCGCCTGACCTGGAGCTTACTGGTGTCAC
TTCGATGGGGTGTCACCATGTTAGCCAGGATGGTGTCAATCTCCTGACCTCGTGATCCGCCCGCCTTGGC
CTCCCAAAGTGCTGGGATTACAGGCATGAGCCACCCGGCCTCAAGTTTGTCTTCTTTCTAATGAATATAT
CCAACAAATGACACCTAAACCGATTTGATTTATTTGCAGTTGGGCATTACTAATGTTGTAGTGGTTTGTT
CAGTATGTTTCTATTTAAAATATCTGTGTTCTGTGTTAGACATTCAAGTCATTCAAGGCTGTTTCTGTAT
AAAATATTCCCTTTAGCAGGATGAGTGGTGGTACTTCCGGGTACCCATACGATGTTCCAGATTACGCTTA
TCCGTATGACGTCCCGGACTATGCATACCCCTACGATGTACCCGATTACGCCGCTGGAGCTGGCGTGAGC
AAGGGCGAGGAGCTGTTCACCGGGGTGGTGCCCATCCTGGTCGAGCTGGACGGCGACGTAAACGGCCACA
AGTTCAGCGTGTCCGGCGAGGGCGAGGGCGATGCCACCTACGGCAAGCTGACCCTGAAGTTCATCTGCAC
CACCGGCAAGCTGCCCGTGCCCTGGCCCACCCTCGTGACCACCCTGACCTACGGCGTGCAGTGCTTCAGC
CGCTACCCCGACCACATGAAGCAGCACGACTTCTTCAAGTCCGCCATGCCCGAAGGCTACGTCCAGGAGC
GCACCATCTTCTTCAAGGACGACGGCAACTACAAGACCCGCGCCGAGGTGAAGTTCGAGGGCGACACCCT
GGTGAACCGCATCGAGCTGAAGGGCATCGACTTCAAGGAGGACGGCAACATCCTGGGGCACAAGCTGGAG
TACAACTACAACAGCCACAACGTCTATATCATGGCCGACAAGCAGAAGAACGGCATCAAGGTGAACTTCA
AGATCCGCCACAACATCGAGGACGGCAGCGTGCAGCTCGCCGACCACTACCAGCAGAACACCCCCATCGG
CGACGGCCCCGTGCTGCTGCCCGACAACCACTACCTGAGCACCCAGTCCAAGCTGAGCAAAGACCCCAAC
GAGAAGCGCGATCACATGGTCCTGCTGGAGTTCGTGACCGCCGCCGGGATCACTCTCGGCATGGACGAGC
TGTACAAGGGTGGCGGATTGGAAGTTTTGTTTCAAGGTCCAGGATCTAACGGCAGCGGAGGGCCGAGCTC
TGGCGCACCCCCACCAAGTGGAGGGTCACCTGCCGGGTCCCCAACATCTACTGAAGAAGGCACCAGCGAA
TCCGCAACGCCCGAGTCAGGCCCTGGTACCTCCACAGAACCATCTGAAGGTAGTGCGCCTGGTTCCCCAG
CTGGAAGCCCTACTTCCACCGAAGAAGGCACGTCAACCGAACCAAGTGAAGGATCTGCCCCTGGGACCAG
CACTGAACCATCTGAGGGTGCAGGGAGTGGAAGTAAGTTAAAGGAAGTAGATCGTACAGCCATGCAGGCA
TGGAGCCCTGCCCAGAATCACCCCATTTACCTAGCAACAGGTAAGTTCAAAGGAGAGAAGATAGTATGAG
TTACCTAATTTCTTCTCTTCTGCACCTAGCTTATTCAGTTTAAGCTTTATCTTCTCTAGAAAGCCTCTCT
CTCCCTGGCAAGTTACTGACATTCTATCAGCCAAGTTTAGTGTTCTTCCTCTGTGTTCCCATAGCATTTT
GATCATGATGTGTTACATCTAAAATATTTTCCTTCACAGGAATTGTATTTTATCCGTCAGAAGACCGTCA
GTGAAGGCTAGGTGGAGGCTCAGTGATGATAAGTCTGCGATGGTGGATGCATGTGTCATGGTCATAGCTG
TTTCCTGTGTGAAATTGTTATCCGCTCAGAGGGCACAATCCTATTCCGCGCTATCCGACAATCTCCAAGA
CATTAGGTGGAGTTCAGTTCGGCGTATGGCATATGTCGCTGGAAAGAACATGTGAGCAAAAGGCCAGCAA
AAGGCCAGGAACCGTAAAAAGGCCGCGTTGCTGGCGTTTTTCCATAGGCTCCGCCCCCCTGACGAGCATC
ACAAAAATCGACGCTCAAGTCAGAGGTGGCGAAACCCGACAGGACTATAAAGATACCAGGCGTTTCCCCC
TGGAAGCTCCCTCGTGCGCTCTCCTGTTCCGACCCTGCCGCTTACCGGATACCTGTCCGCCTTTCTCCCT
TCGGGAAGCGTGGCGCTTTCTCATAGCTCACGCTGTAGGTATCTCAGTTCGGTGTAGGTCGTTCGCTCCA
AGCTGGGCTGTGTGCACGAACCCCCCGTTCAGCCCGACCGCTGCGCCTTATCCGGTAACTATCGTCTTGA
GTCCAACCCGGTAAGACACGACTTATCGCCACTGGCAGCAGCCACTGGTAACAGGATTAGCAGAGCGAGG
TATGTAGGCGGTGCTACAGAGTTCTTGAAGTGGTGGCCTAACTACGGCTACACTAGAAGAACAGTATTTG
GTATCTGCGCTCTGCTGAAGCCAGTTACCTTCGGAAAAAGAGTTGGTAGCTCTTGATCCGGCAAACAAAC
CACCGCTGGTAGCGGTGGTTTTTTTGTTTGCAAGCAGCAGATTACGCGCAGAAAAAAAGGATCTCAAGAA
GATCCTTTGATCTTTTCTACGGGGTCTGACGCTCTATTCAACAAAGCCGCCGTCCCGTCAAGTCAGCGTA
AATGGGTAGGGGGCTTCAAATCGTCCTCGTGATACCAATTCGGAGCCTGCTTTTTTGTACAAACTTGTTG
ATAATGGCAATTCAAGGATCTTCACCTAGATCCTTTTAAATTAAAAATGAAGTTTTAAATCAATCTAAAG
TATATATGAGTAAACTTGGTCTGACAGTTACCAATGCTTAATCAGTGAGGCACCTATCTCAGCGATCTGT
CTATTTCGTTCATCCATAGTTGCCTGACTCCCCGTCGTGTAGATAACTACGATACGGGAGGGCTTACCAT
CTGGCCCCAGTGCTGCAATGATACCGCGAGAGCCACGCTCACCGGCTCCAGATTTATCAGCAATAAACCA
GCCAGCCGGAAGGGCCGAGCGCAGAAGTGGTCCTGCAACTTTATCCGCCTCCATCCAGTCTATTAATTGT
TGCCGGGAAGCTAGAGTAAGTAGTTCGCCAGTTAATAGTTTGCGCAACGTTGTTGCCATTGCTACAGGCA
TCGTGGTGTCACGCTCGTCGTTTGGTATGGCTTCATTCAGCTCCGGTTCCCAACGATCAAGGCGAGTTAC
ATGATCCCCCATGTTGTGCAAAAAAGCGGTTAGCTCCTTCGGTCCTCCGATCGTTGTCAGAAGTAAGTTG
GCCGCAGTGTTATCACTCATGGTTATGGCAGCACTGCATAATTCTCTTACTGTCATGCCATCCGTAAGAT
GCTTTTCTGTGACTGGTGAGTACTCAACCAAGTCATTCTGAGAATAGTGTATGCGGCGACCGAGTTGCTC
TTGCCCGGCGTCAATACGGGATAATACCGCGCCACATAGCAGAACTTTAAAAGTGCTCATCATTGGAAAA
CGTTCTTCGGGGCGAAAACTCTCAAGGATCTTACCGCTGTTGAGATCCAGTTCGATGTAACCCACTCGTG
CAC
